Addgene plasmid #222535: pPB-cT3G-cERP2-HESX1
Purpose: PiggyBac transposon plasmid for doxycycline inducible expression of HESX1
Depositing lab: George Church. Depositing organization: Harvard Medical School. Publication: Induction of Meiosis from Human Pluripotent Stem Cells. Pierson Smela M, Adams J, Ma C, Breimann L, Widocki U, Shioda T, Church GM. bioRxiv 2024.05.31.596483 10.1101/2024.05.31.596483.
Backbone
  Vector backbone: pPB-cT3G-cERP2
  Vector type: Mammalian Expression
  Selectable markers: Puromycin
Growth in bacteria
  Bacterial resistance: Ampicillin, 100 μg/mL
  Growth temperature: 37°C
  Growth strain: DH5alpha
  Copy number: High Copy
Gene/Insert
  Gene/Insert name: HESX1
  Species: H. sapiens (human)
  Entrez Gene: HESX1 (a.k.a. ANF, CPHD5, RPX)
  Cloning method: Gateway Cloning
Terms and licenses: Academic/Nonprofit Terms; Industry Terms: Not Available to Industry
Depositor comments: Please visit https://doi.org/10.1101/2024.05.31.596483 for bioRxiv preprint.
How to cite: pPB-cT3G-cERP2-HESX1 was a gift from George Church (Addgene plasmid # 222535 ; http://n2t.net/addgene:222535 ; RRID:Addgene_222535)
