[The description below was written by a language model from this plasmid's Addgene catalogue record and pLannotate feature annotations shown in this document.]
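Description:
pPB-cT3G-cERP2-HESX1 is a mammalian expression plasmid built on the pPB-cT3G-cERP2 backbone and described by its depositors as a PiggyBac transposon vector for doxycycline-inducible expression of human HESX1. In such vectors the cargo is flanked by transposon terminal repeats so that a co-supplied PiggyBac transposase can integrate it stably into the host genome; the automated feature table does not annotate these repeats, so their positions are not documented here. In bacteria the plasmid is maintained through a high-copy ColE1/pUC-type origin and an ampicillin resistance gene (β-lactamase with its own promoter). Scattered lac-region, bom and rop fragments appear to be backbone remnants.

The payload is an all-in-one Tet-On system made of two divergent units. A third-generation Tet-responsive promoter (TRE3G-type, tet operators upstream of a minimal promoter) drives the HESX1 coding sequence, which sits between attB1 and attB2 sites left by Gateway cloning and is followed by an SV40 polyadenylation signal. HESX1 is a homeobox transcription factor, thought to act as a repressor, that is required for forebrain, eye and pituitary development. A short HA-like match downstream of attB2, and small SNR52 promoter and gRNA scaffold hits, are only fragments and should not be read as functional elements. On the opposite strand, a CMV enhancer fused to the EF-1α core promoter constitutively expresses a reverse tetracycline transactivator (annotated as rtTA3 with VP16-derived activation repeats), followed by the puromycin N-acetyltransferase gene and an SV40 poly(A) signal. How the two coding regions are linked is not annotated. Puromycin selects integrated cells, and doxycycline then switches on HESX1. The associated work concerns induction of meiosis from human pluripotent stem cells.
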