Features (pLannotate 1.2.2; 27 found; start..end, strand, type, name):
      8..256     +  promoter       TRE3GV promoter (fragment): 3rd-generation Tet-responsive promoter that can be activated by binding of Tet-On® 3G, optimized for retroviral and lentiviral vectors
    263..304     +  promoter       tight TRE promoter (fragment): Tet-responsive promoter PTight, consisting of seven tet operator sequences followed by the minimal CMV promoter
    368..385     +  protein_bind   attB1 (fragment): mutant version of attB; core recombination site for the Gateway® BP reaction BP Clonase™
    391..945     +  CDS            HESX1: HESX1_HUMAN - Also known as HANF. Experimental evidence at protein level: Swiss-Prot protein existence level 1. Required for the normal development of the forebrain, eyes and other anterior structures such as the olfactory placodes and pituitary gland. Possible transcriptional repressor. Binds to the palindromic PIII sequence, 5'-AGCTTGAGTCTAATTGAATTAACTGTAC-3'. HESX1 and PROP1 bind as heterodimers on this palindromic site, and, in vitro, HESX1 can antagonize PROP1 activation. From Homo sapiens (Human).
    947..971     -  protein_bind   attB2: mutant version of attB; recombination site for the Gateway® BP reaction BP Clonase™
    973..1001    +  CDS            3xHA (fragment): three tandem HA epitope tags
   1039..1061    +  promoter       SNR52 promoter (fragment): promoter for the S. cerevisiae small nucleolar RNA gene SNR52
   1082..1105    +  misc_RNA       gRNA scaffold (fragment): guide RNA scaffold for the Streptococcus pyogenes CRISPR/Cas9 system
   1166..1300    -  polyA_signal   SV40 poly(A) signal: SV40 polyadenylation signal
   1613..1770    +  CDS            lacZα (fragment): LacZα fragment of β-galactosidase; lacZ fragment
   1776..1875    -  misc_feature   bom (fragment): basis of mobility region from pBR322
   1979..2014    -  CDS            rop (fragment): Rop protein, which maintains plasmids at low copy number; rop
   2110..2214    +  promoter       AmpR promoter: bla
   2215..3075    +  CDS            AmpR: β-lactamase; bla; confers resistance to ampicillin, carbenicillin, and related antibiotics
   3246..3834    +  rep_origin     ori: high-copy-number ColE1/pMB1/pBR322/pUC origin of replication
   4017..4109    +  CDS            lacI (fragment): lac repressor; lacI; The lac repressor binds to the lac operator to inhibit transcription in E. coli. This inhibition can be relieved by adding lactose or isopropyl-β-D-thiogalactopyranoside (IPTG).
   4115..4198    +  CDS            lacI (fragment): lac repressor; lacI; The lac repressor binds to the lac operator to inhibit transcription in E. coli. This inhibition can be relieved by adding lactose or isopropyl-β-D-thiogalactopyranoside (IPTG).
   4211..4232    +  protein_bind   CAP binding site: CAP binding activates transcription in the presence of cAMP. E. coli catabolite activator protein
   4247..4277    +  promoter       lac promoter: promoter for the E. coli lac operon
   4285..4301    +  protein_bind   lac operator: The lac repressor binds to the lac operator to inhibit transcription in E. coli. This inhibition can be relieved by adding lactose or isopropyl-β-D-thiogalactopyranoside (IPTG). lac repressor encoded by lacI
   4589..4670    -  polyA_signal   SV40 poly(A) signal: SV40 polyadenylation signal
   4693..4776    -  CDS            large T antigen (fragment): large T antigen from SV40 (simian virus 40)
   4790..5386    -  CDS            pac: PUAC_STRAD - Protein predicted: Swiss-Prot protein existence level 4. Detoxification of puromycin. From Streptomyces alboniger.
   5459..5569    -  CDS            VP48: 3 tandem repeats of the minimal activation domain of herpes simplex virus VP16 (Cheng et al., 2013)
   5499..6196    -  CDS            rtTA3 (fragment): reverse tetracycline transactivator 3 activates expression from Tet-responsive promoters in the presence of doxycycline
   6249..6460    -  promoter       EF-1α core promoter: core promoter for human elongation factor EF-1α
   6461..6840    -  enhancer       CMV enhancer: human cytomegalovirus immediate early enhancer
>Addgene plasmid #222535 | pPB-cT3G-cERP2-HESX1 | addgene full sequence | sequence record 442529 | Addgene NGS Result
TCACCTCGAGTTTACTCCCTATCAGTGATAGAGAACGTATGAAGAGTTTACTCCCTATCAGTGATAGAGA
ACGTATGCAGACTTTACTCCCTATCAGTGATAGAGAACGTATAAGGAGTTTACTCCCTATCAGTGATAGA
GAACGTATGACCAGTTTACTCCCTATCAGTGATAGAGAACGTATCTACAGTTTACTCCCTATCAGTGATA
GAGAACGTATATCCAGTTTACTCCCTATCAGTGATAGAGAACGTATAAGCTTGCCTATATAAGCAGAGCT
CGTTTAGTGAACCGTCAGATCGCCTGGAGACGCCATCCACGCTGTTTTGACCTCCATAGAAGACACCGGG
ACCGATCCAGCCTACCACAAGTTTGTACAAAAAAGTTGGCATGTCTCCCAGCCTTCAGGAAGGCGCTCAG
CTCGGGGAAAACAAACCCTCAACTTGCTCCTTTTCAATTGAGAGAATCTTAGGACTGGACCAGAAGAAAG
ACTGTGTTCCATTAATGAAACCCCACAGGCCCTGGGCAGACACCTGCAGCTCATCAGGGAAAGATGGTAA
CTTATGTCTACATGTCCCAAATCCTCCCAGTGGGATTTCATTCCCTAGCGTGGTGGATCACCCAATGCCA
GAAGAAAGAGCTTCGAAATATGAAAATTACTTTTCAGCCTCAGAAAGACTGTCTTTGAAAAGAGAGTTGA
GTTGGTATAGAGGCCGAAGACCAAGAACTGCTTTTACTCAAAACCAGATTGAAGTGTTAGAAAATGTCTT
TAGAGTAAACTGCTATCCTGGTATCGATATTAGAGAAGACTTAGCTCAAAAATTGAATCTAGAGGAAGAC
AGAATCCAGATTTGGTTTCAAAATCGGCGTGCAAAACTGAAAAGGTCCCATAGAGAATCACAGTTTCTAA
TGGCGAAAAAAAATTTCAACACAAATCTGCTGGAATACCCAACTTTCTTGTACAAAGTGGTATACCCATA
CGATGTTCCAGATTACGCTTAGTAATGAGAAATACTCAGAAGATGTCACTCACCATAGTCCGCAGTGAAA
GATAAATGATCCGAACAGTACACATCACGTCGTTTTAGAGCTAGAAATAGCAAGTAGGCCACTGAGCAAG
AACTATGAATGAGATCTTTAGACATATTGCGGCCGCTTTCTCCGCGATCCAGACATGATAAGATACATTG
ATGAGTTTGGACAAACCAAAACTAGAATGCAGTGAAAAAAATGCCTTATTTGTGAAATTTGTGATGCTAT
TGCCTTATTTGTAACCATTATAAGCTGCAATAAACAAGTTATCTATAACAAGAAAATATATATATAATAA
GTTATCACGTAAGTAGAACATGAAATAACAATATAATTATCGTATGAGTTAAATCTTAAAAGTCACGTAA
AAGATAATCATGCGTCATTTTGACTCACGCGGTCGTTATAGTTCAAAATCAGTGACACTTACCGCATTGA
CAAGCACGCCTCACGGGAGCTCCAAGCGGCGACTGAGATGTCCTAAATGCACAGCGACGGATTCGCGCTA
TTTAGAAAGAGAGAGCAATATTTCAAGAATGCATGCGTCAATTTTACGCAGACTATCTTTCTAGGGTTAA
GAATTCACTGGCCGTCGTTTTACAACGTCGTGACTGGGAAAACCCTGGCGTTACCCAACTTAATCGCCTT
GCAGCACATCCCCCTTTCGCCAGCTGGCGTAATAGCGAAGAGGCCCGCACCGATCGCCCTTCCCAACAGT
TGCGCAGCCTGAATGGCGAATGGCGCCTGATGCGGTATTTTCTCCTTACGCATCTGTGCGGTATTTCACA
CCGCATATGGTGCACTCTCAGTACAATCTGCTCTGATGCCGCATAGTTAAGCCAGCCCCGACACCCGCCA
ACACCCGCTGACGCGCCCTGACGGGCTTGTCTGCTCCCGGCATCCGCTTACAGACAAGCTGTGACCATGT
CTCCGGGAGCTGCATGTGTCAGAGGTTTTCACCGTCATCACCGAAACACGCGAGTTCGAAAGGGCCTCGT
GATACGCCTATTTTTATAGGTTAATGTCATGATAATAATGGTTTCTTAGACGTCAGGTGGCACTTTTCGG
GGAAATGTGCGCGGAACCCCTATTTGTTTATTTTTCTAAATACATTCAAATATGTATCCGCTCATGAGAC
AATAACCCTGATAAATGCTTCAATAATATTGAAAAAGGAAGAGTATGAGTATTCAACATTTCCGTGTCGC
CCTTATTCCCTTTTTTGCGGCATTTTGCCTTCCTGTTTTTGCTCACCCAGAAACGCTGGTGAAAGTAAAA
GATGCTGAAGATCAGTTGGGTGCACGAGTGGGTTACATCGAACTGGATCTCAACAGCGGTAAGATCCTTG
AGAGTTTTCGCCCCGAAGAACGTTTTCCAATGATGAGCACTTTTAAAGTTCTGCTATGTGGCGCGGTATT
ATCCCGTATTGACGCCGGGCAAGAGCAACTCGGTCGCCGCATACACTATTCTCAGAATGACTTGGTTGAG
TACTCACCAGTCACAGAAAAGCATCTTACGGATGGCATGACAGTAAGAGAATTATGCAGTGCTGCCATAA
CCATGAGTGATAACACTGCGGCCAACTTACTTCTGACAACGATCGGAGGACCGAAGGAGCTAACCGCTTT
TTTGCACAACATGGGGGATCATGTAACTCGCCTTGATCGTTGGGAACCGGAGCTGAATGAAGCCATACCA
AACGACGAGCGTGACACCACGATGCCTGTAGCAATGGCAACAACGTTGCGCAAACTATTAACTGGCGAAC
TACTTACTCTAGCTTCCCGGCAACAATTAATAGACTGGATGGAGGCGGATAAAGTTGCAGGACCACTTCT
GCGCTCGGCCCTTCCGGCTGGCTGGTTTATTGCTGATAAATCTGGAGCCGGTGAGCGTGGTTCACGCGGT
ATCATTGCAGCACTGGGGCCAGATGGTAAGCCCTCCCGTATCGTAGTTATCTACACGACGGGGAGTCAGG
CAACTATGGATGAACGAAATAGACAGATCGCTGAGATAGGTGCCTCACTGATTAAGCATTGGTAACTGTC
AGACCAAGTTTACTCATATATACTTTAGATTGATTTAAAACTTCATTTTTAATTTAAAAGGATCTAGGTG
AAGATCCTTTTTGATAATCTCATGACCAAAATCCCTTAACGTGAGTTTTCGTTCCACTGAGCGTCAGACC
CCGTAGAAAAGATCAAAGGATCTTCTTGAGATCCTTTTTTTCTGCGCGTAATCTGCTGCTTGCAAACAAA
AAAACCACCGCTACCAGCGGTGGTTTGTTTGCCGGATCAAGAGCTACCAACTCTTTTTCCGAAGGTAACT
GGCTTCAGCAGAGCGCAGATACCAAATACTGTTCTTCTAGTGTAGCCGTAGTTAGGCCACCACTTCAAGA
ACTCTGTAGCACCGCCTACATACCTCGCTCTGCTAATCCTGTTACCAGTGGCTGCTGCCAGTGGCGATAA
GTCGTGTCTTACCGGGTTGGACTCAAGACGATAGTTACCGGATAAGGCGCAGCGGTCGGGCTGAACGGGG
GGTTCGTGCACACAGCCCAGCTTGGAGCGAACGACCTACACCGAACTGAGATACCTACAGCGTGAGCTAT
GAGAAAGCGCCACGCTTCCCGAAGGGAGAAAGGCGGACAGGTATCCGGTAAGCGGCAGGGTCGGAACAGG
AGAGCGCACGAGGGAGCTTCCAGGGGGAAACGCCTGGTATCTTTATAGTCCTGTCGGGTTTCGCCACCTC
TGACTTGAGCGTCGATTTTTGTGATGCTCGTCAGGGGGGCGGAGCCTATGGAAAAACGCCAGCAACGCGG
CCTTTTTACGGTTCCTGGCCTTTTGCTGGCCTTTTGCTCACATGTTCTTTCCTGCGTTATCCCCTGATTC
TGTGGATAACCGTATTACCGCCTTTGAGTGAGCTGATACCGCTCGCCGCAGCCGAACGACCGAGCGCAGC
GAGTCAGTGAGCGAGGAAGCGGATGAGCGCCCAATACGCAAACCGCCTCTCACCGCGCGTTGGCCGATTC
ATTAATGCAGCTGGCACGACAGGTTTCCCGACTGGAAAGCGGGCAGTGAGCGCAACGCAAACCGCCTCTC
CCCGCGCGTTGGCCGATTCATTAATGCAGCTGGCACGACAGGTTTCCCGACTGGAAAGCGGGCAGTGAGC
GCAACGCAATTAATGTGAGTTAGCTCACTCATTAGGCACCCCAGGCTTTACACTTTATGCTTCCGGCTCG
TATGTTGTGTGGAATTGTGAGCGGATAACAATTTCACACAGGAAACAGCTATGACCATGATTACGCCAAG
GTCGACTTAACCCTAGAAAGATAATCATATTGTGACGTACGTTAAAGATAATCATGCGTAAAATTGACGC
ATGTGTTTTATCGGTCTGTATATCGAGGTTTATTTATTAATTTGAATAGATATTAAGTTTTATTATATTT
ACACTTACATACTAATAATAAATTCAACAAACAATTTATTTATGTTTATTTATTTATTAAAAAAAAACAA
AAACTCAAAATTTCTTCTATAAAGTAACAAAACTTTTAGCAGTGAAAAAAATGCTTTATTTGTGAAATTT
GTGATGCTATTGCTTTATTTGTAACCATTATAAGCTGCAATAAACAAGTTAACAACAACAATTGCATTCA
TTTTATGTTTCAGGTTCAGGGGGAGGTGTGGGAGGTTTTTTAAAGCAAGTAAAACCTCTACAAATGTGGT
ATGGCTGATTATGATCCTCTGGAGATTCATGCGCCAGGTTTTCTGGTCATGCACCACGTTCGTGGGCCCT
CAGGAACCTCCACGTCAGCGGTAACTGTGAAGCCCAGTCGCTCGTAAAAAGGAAGATTCCGGGGAGCACT
GGTTTCGAGGAACGCCGGCACGCCAGCCCGTTCCGCGGCCTCAACACCAGGAAGAACGACAGCGCTTCCC
AAACCTTTACCTTGGTGATCTGGGCTGACACCGACAGTGGCAAGAAACCACGCAGGCTCCTTTGGTCTAT
GAGGAGCCAGCAAGCCCTCCATTTGCTGTTGTGCCGCCAACCTACTCCCTGACAGCTCGGCCATCCGCGG
ACCTATTTCCGCGAACACTGCGCCGGCTTCGACGCTTTCCGGAGTAGTCCAGACCGCAACTGCGGCACCA
TCGTCCGCAACCCAAACTTTACCAATGTCCAGACCCACGCGCGTAAGAAACAGCTCTTGCAACTCAGTTA
CCCTCTCTATGTGTCTGTCCGGATCTACGGTATGGCGGGTCGCTGGATAATCTGCAAATGCTGCGGCAAG
TGTTCGGACAGCCCGTGGTACATCGTCACGGGTAGCGAGCCTAACAGTGGGCTTATATTCCGTCATGGGG
CCGGGGTTCTCCTCCACGTCGCCGGCCTGCTTCAGCAGGCTGAAGTTGGTGGCGCCGCTGCCCCCGGGGA
GCATGTCAAGGTCAAAATCGTCAAGAGCGTCAGCAGGCAGCATATCAAGGTCAAAGTCGTCAAGGGCATC
GGCTGGGAGCATGTCTAAGTCAAAATCGTCAAGGGCGTCGGTCGGCCCGCCGCTTTCGCACTTTAGCTGT
TTCTCCAGGCCACATATGATTAGTTCCAGGCCGAAAAGGAAGGCAGGTTCGGCTCCCTGCCGGTCGAACA
GCTCAATTGCTTGTTTCAGAAGTGGGGGCATAGAATCGGTGGTAGGTGTCTCTCTTTCCTCTTTTGCTAC
TTGATGCTCCTGTTCCTCCAATACGCAGCCCAGTGTAAAGTGGCCCACGGCGGACAGAGCGTACAGTGCG
TTCTCCAGGGAGAAGCCTTGCTGACACAGGAACGCGAGCTGATTTTCCAGGGTTTCGTACTGTTTCTCTG
TTGGGCGGGTGCCGAGATGCACTTTAGCCCCGTCACGATGTGAGAGGAGAGCACAGCGGTATGACTTGGC
GTTGTTCCGCAGAAAGTCTTGCCATGACTCGCCTTCCAGGGGGCAGGAGTGGGTATGATGCCTGTCCAGC
ATCTCGATTGGCAGGGCATCGAGCAGGGCCCGCTTGTTCTTCACGTGCCAGTACAGGGTAGGCTGCTCAA
CTCCCAGCTTTTGAGCGAGTTTCCTTGTCGTCAGGCCTTCGATACCGACTCCATTGAGTAATTCCAGAGC
AGAGTTTATGACTTTGCTCTTGTCCAGTCTAGACATCTTATCGTCATCGTCTTTGTAATCCATGGTGGCG
GATCCCGCGTCACGACACCTGTGTTCTGGCGGCAAACCCGTTGCGAAAAAGAACGTTCACGGCGACTACT
GCACTTATATACGGTTCTCCCCCACCCTCGGGAAAAAGGCGGAGCCAGTACACGACATCACTTTCCCAGT
TTACCCCGCGCCACCTTCTCTAGGCACCGGTTCAATTGCCGACCCCTCCCCCCAACTTCTCGGGCACTGT
GGGCCATGTGCGCTCTGCCCCATGGTAATAGCCATGACTAATACGTAGATGTACTGCCAAGTAGGAAAGT
GCCATAAGGTCATGTACTGGGCATAATGCCAGGCGGGCCATTTACCGTCATTGACGTCAATAGGGGGCGT
ACTTGGCATATGATACACTTGATGTACTGCCAAGTGGGCAGTTTACCGTAAATACTCCACCCATTGACGT
CAATGGAAAGTGCCTATTGGCGTTACTATGGGAACATACGTCATTATTGACGTCAATGGGCGGGGGTCGT
TGGGCGGTCAGCCAGGCGGGCCATTTACCGTAAGTTATGTAACGCGGAACTCCATATATGGGCTATGAAC
TAATGACCCCGTAATTGATTACTATTAATAACTAGTCAATAATCAATGTCATAAGCTCTAATCGCATAAT
CGAGCTAAGAGCGATTAATATGCTTAGCTAGCTTAGCTAAGCTAGATTTCTCTATTCTCCCACAATATAT
AGCAGCTATTAGCTTAGCAGTCCGAATACGATCGTCCACGATCCATAAGCGTAACACATTTGAGTAGCGA
CTGACGGGCACCGGAGCCACTCGAGTGGAATTA
